Addgene plasmid #81095: GTU-y
Purpose: Gene Tagging vector URA/YFP - Plasmid for monomeric Citrine (mCitrine) labeling of endogenous proteins with a URA selection marker, originating from pSIVu (ID:81089)
Depositing lab: Serge Pelet. Depositing organization: Universite de Lausanne (UNIL). Publication: New families of single integration vectors and gene tagging plasmids for genetic manipulations in budding yeast. Wosika V, Durandau E, Varidel C, Aymoz D, Schmitt M, Pelet S. Mol Genet Genomics. 2016 Dec;291(6):2231-2240. Epub 2016 Sep 16. 10.1007/s00438-016-1249-1 PubMed 27637489.
Backbone
  Vector backbone: pSIVu
  Total vector size (bp): 4289
  Vector type: Yeast Expression, Cre/Lox
  Selectable markers: URA3
Growth in bacteria
  Bacterial resistance: Ampicillin, 100 μg/mL
  Growth temperature: 37°C
  Growth strain: DH5alpha
  Copy number: High Copy
Gene/Insert
  Gene/Insert name: mCitrine (alt name: mCitrine (A206K L221K))
  Insert size (bp): 760
  Mutation: Mutated mCitrine for monomeric isoform (A206K L221K)
  Tag / fusion protein: mCitrine (C terminal on backbone)
  Cloning method: Restriction Enzyme; 5′ cloning site XbaI (unknown if destroyed); 3′ cloning site XhoI (unknown if destroyed)
  Sequencing primers: 5′ T3
Terms and licenses: Academic/Nonprofit Terms; Industry Terms: Not Available to Industry
How to cite: GTU-y was a gift from Serge Pelet (Addgene plasmid # 81095 ; http://n2t.net/addgene:81095 ; RRID:Addgene_81095)
