[The description below was written by a language model from this plasmid's Addgene catalogue record and pLannotate feature annotations shown in this document.]
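Description:
GTU-y (GTU-mCitrine) is a 4,289 bp gene-tagging template plasmid for budding yeast, derived from the single-integration vector pSIVu. It is designed to label endogenous proteins at their C terminus with monomeric Citrine while selecting with URA3. In E. coli it is maintained as a high-copy plasmid through a ColE1/pUC-type origin and the β-lactamase (AmpR) gene with its own promoter. The feature table lists no yeast replication origin, consistent with a plasmid meant to supply a cassette for chromosomal integration rather than to replicate episomally in yeast.

The payload begins just downstream of a T3 promoter and a fragment of the pBluescript multiple cloning site. Here the mCitrine coding sequence, cloned between XbaI and XhoI, carries the A206K and L221K substitutions described as giving a monomeric form. The automated annotation labels this ORF as the related Aequorea victoria variant "10B", but the catalogue entry identifies it as mCitrine. No yeast promoter precedes the fluorescent protein, so its expression would depend on in-frame fusion to the target gene at its native locus, with the S. cerevisiae ADH1 terminator ending the fusion transcript. Next comes an independent marker cassette in which the Ashbya gossypii TEF promoter and terminator flank the S. cerevisiae URA3 gene, allowing selection by uracil prototrophy.

The vector is classed as Cre/Lox, which suggests the marker was meant to be removable by Cre. However, only one loxP site is annotated, downstream of the marker, so the table alone does not show a flanked, excisable cassette. T7 promoter sequences lie beyond the loxP site.
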