Features (pLannotate 1.2.2; 13 found; start..end, strand, type, name):
     67..130     -  promoter       AmpR promoter: bla
    157..175     +  promoter       T3 promoter: promoter for bacteriophage T3 RNA polymerase
    183..200     +  misc_feature   MCS (fragment): pBluescript multiple cloning site
    207..917     +  CDS            10B: 10B is a fluorescent protein published in 1996, derived from Aequorea victoria.
    962..1149    +  terminator     ADH1 terminator: S. cerevisiae ADH1; transcription terminator for the S. cerevisiae alcohol dehydrogenase 1 (ADH1) gene
   1224..1567    +  promoter       TEF promoter: Ashbya gossypii TEF promoter
   1586..2374    +  CDS            URA3: PYRF_YEAST - Experimental evidence at protein level: Swiss-Prot protein existence level 1. From Saccharomyces cerevisiae (strain ATCC 204508 / S288c) (Baker's yeast).
   2386..2583    +  terminator     TEF terminator: Ashbya gossypii TEF terminator
   2607..2640    -  protein_bind   loxP: Cre-mediated recombination occurs in the 8-bp core sequence (GCATACAT). Cre recombinase
   2641..2657    +  promoter       T7 promoter (fragment): promoter for bacteriophage T7 RNA polymerase
   2685..2703    -  promoter       T7 promoter: promoter for bacteriophage T7 RNA polymerase
   2736..3324    -  rep_origin     ori: high-copy-number ColE1/pMB1/pBR322/pUC origin of replication
   3495..66      -  CDS            AmpR (across the origin): β-lactamase; bla; confers resistance to ampicillin, carbenicillin, and related antibiotics
>Addgene plasmid #81095 | GTU-y | depositor full sequence | sequence record 154254 | GTU-mCitrine
AAAAACAGGAAGGCAAAATGCCGCAAAAAAGGGAATAAGGGCGACACGGAAATGTTGAATACTCATACTC
TTCCTTTTTCAATATTATTGAAGCATTTATCAGGGTTATTGTCTCATGAGCGGATACATATTTGAAGTAT
CGTTCGAATTAATTAAAATTAACCCTCACTAAAGGGGCATGCGCGGCCGCTCTAGAACTATCTGCTTCTA
AAGGTGAAGAATTATTCACTGGTGTTGTCCCAATTTTGGTTGAATTAGATGGTGATGTTAATGGTCACAA
ATTTTCTGTCTCCGGTGAAGGTGAAGGTGATGCTACTTACGGTAAATTGACCTTAAAATTTATTTGTACT
ACTGGTAAATTGCCAGTTCCATGGCCAACCTTAGTCACTACTTTAGGTTATGGTTTGATGTGTTTTGCTA
GATACCCAGATCATATGAAACAACATGACTTTTTCAAGTCTGCCATGCCAGAAGGTTATGTTCAAGAAAG
AACTATTTTTTTCAAAGATGACGGTAACTACAAGACCAGAGCTGAAGTCAAGTTTGAAGGTGATACCTTA
GTTAATAGAATCGAATTAAAAGGTATTGATTTTAAAGAAGATGGTAACATTTTAGGTCACAAATTGGAAT
ACAACTATAACTCTCACAATGTTTACATCATGGCTGACAAACAAAAGAATGGTATCAAAGTTAACTTCAA
AATTAGACACAACATTGAAGATGGTTCTGTTCAATTAGCTGACCATTATCAACAAAATACTCCAATTGGT
GATGGTCCAGTCTTGTTACCAGACAACCATTACTTATCCTATCAATCTAAATTATCCAAAGATCCAAACG
AAAAGAGAGACCACATGGTCTTGAAAGAATTTGTTACTGCTGCTGGTATTACCCATGGTATGGATGAATT
GTACAAAGGAATGCTAGCATTTTAACTCGAGGGCGCGCCACTTCTAAATAAGCGAATTTCTTATGATTTA
TGATTTTTATTATTAAATAAGTTATAAAAAAAATAAGTGTATACAAATTTTAAAGTGACTCTTAGGTTTT
AAAACGAAAATTCTTATTCTTGAGTAACTCTTTCCTGTAGGTCAGGTTGCTTTCTCAGGTATAGTATGAG
GTCGCTCTTATTGACCACACCTCTACCGGCAGATCCGCTAGGGATAACAGGGTAATATAGATCTGTTTAG
CTTGCCTCGTCCCCGCCGGGTCACCCGGCGAGCGACATGGAGGCCCAGAATACCCTCCTTGACAGTCTTG
ACGTGCGCAGCTCAGGGGCATGATGTGACTGTCGCCCGTACATTTAGCCCATACATCCCCATGTATAATC
ATTTGCATCCATACATTTTGATGGCCGCACGGCGCGAAGCAAAAATTACGGCTCCTCGCCTCAGACCTGC
GAGCAGGGAAACGCTCCCCTCACAGACGCGTTGAATTGTCCCCACGCCGCGCCCCTGTAGAGAAATATAA
AAGGTTAGGATTTGCCACTGAGGTTCTTCTTTCATATACTTCCTTTTAAAATCTTGCTAGGATACAGTTC
TCACATCACATCCGAACATAAACAACCATGACAGTCAACACTAAGACCTATAGTGAGAGAGCAGAAACTC
ATGCCTCACCAGTAGCACAGCGATTATTTCGATTAATGGAACTGAAGAAAACCAATTTATGTGCATCAAT
TGACGTTGATACCACTAAGGAGTTCCTTGAATTAATTGATAAATTAGGTCCTTATGTATGCTTAATCAAG
ACTCATATTGATATAATCAATGATTTTTCCTATGAATCCACTATTGAACCATTATTAGAACTTTCACGTA
AACATCAATTTATGATTTTTGAAGATAGAAAATTTGCTGATATTGGTAATACCGTAAAGAAACAATATAT
TGGTGGAGTTTATAAAATTAGTAGTTGGGCAGATATTACCAATGCTCATGGTGTCACTGGGAATGGAGTG
GTTGAAGGATTAAAACAGGGAGCTAAAGAAACCACCACCAACCAAGAGCCAAGAGGGTTATTGATGTTAG
CTGAATTATCATCAGTGGGATCATTAGCATACGGAGAATATTCTCAAAAAACTGTTGAAATTGCTAAATC
CGATAAGGAATTTGTTATTGGATTTATTGCCCAACGTGATATGGGTGGCCAAGAAGAAGGATTTGATTGG
CTTATTATGACACCTGGAGTTGGATTAGATGATAAAGGTGATGGATTAGGACAACAATATAGAACTGTTG
ATGAAGTTGTTAGCACTGGAACTGATATTATCATTGTTGGTAGAGGATTGTTTGGTAAAGGAAGAGATCC
AGATATTGAAGGTAAAAGGTATAGAAATGCTGGTTGGAATGCTTATTTGAAAAAGACTGGCCAATTATAA
TCAGTACTGACAATAAAAAGATTCTTGTTTTCAAGAACTTGTCATTTGTATAGTTTTTTTATATTGTAGT
TGTTCTATTTTAATCAAATGTTAGCGTGATTTATATTTTTTTTCGCCTCGACATCATCTGCCCAGATGCG
AAGTTAAGTGCGCAGAAAGTAATATCATGCGTCAATCGTATGTGAATGCTGGTCGCTATACTGCTGTCGA
TTCGATACTAACGCCGATAACTTCGTATAATGTATGCTATACGAAGTTATTAATACGACTCACTATACGA
ATTGGAGCTCCAATTCGGACGTCCCCTATAGTGAGTCGTATTATTAATTAATTCGAAGGCCGCGTTGCTG
GCGTTTTTCCATAGGCTCGGCCCCCCTGACGAGCATCACAAAAATCGACGCTCAAGTCAGAGGTGGCGAA
ACCCGACAGGACTATAAAGATACCAGGCGTTTCCCCCTGGAAGCTCCCTCGTGCGCTCTCCTGTTCCGAC
CCTGCCGCTTACCGGATACCTGTCCGCCTTTCTCCCTTCGGGAAGCGTGGCGCTTTCTCATAGCTCACGC
TGTAGGTATCTCAGTTCGGTGTAGGTCGTTCGCTCCAAGCTGGGCTGTGTGCACGAACCCCCCGTTCAGC
CCGACCGCTGCGCCTTATCCGGTAACTATCGTCTTGAGTCCAACCCGGTAAGACACGACTTATCGCCACT
GGCAGCAGCCACTGGTAACAGGATTAGCAGAGCGAGGTATGTAGGCGGTGCTACAGAGTTCTTGAAGTGG
TGGCCTAACTACGGCTACACTAGAAGAACAGTATTTGGTATCTGCGCTCTGCTGAAGCCAGTTACCTTCG
GAAAAAGAGTTGGTAGCTCTTGATCCGGCAAACAAACCACCGCTGGTAGCGGTGGTTTTTTTGTTTGCAA
GCAGCAGATTACGCGCAGAAAAAAAGGATCTCAAGAAGATCCTTTGATCTTTTCTACGGGGTCTGACGCT
CAGTGGAACGAAAACTCACGTTAAGGGATTTTGGTCATGAGATTATCAAAAAGGATCTTCACCTAGATCC
TTTTAAATTAAAAATGAAGTTTTAAATCAATCTAAAGTATATATGAGTAAACTTGGTCTGACAGTTACCA
ATGCTTAATCAGTGAGGCACCTATCTCAGCGATCTGTCTATTTCGTTCATCCATAGTTGCCTGACTGCCC
GTCGTGTAGATAACTACGATACGGGAGGGCTTACCATCTGGCCCCAGTGCTGCAATGATACCGCGAGACC
CACGCTCACCGGCTCCAGATTTATCAGCAATAAACCAGCCAGCCGGAAGGGCCGAGCGCAGAAGTGGTCC
TGCAACTTTATCCGCCTCCATCCAGTCTATTAATTGTTGCCGGGAAGCTAGAGTAAGTAGTTCGCCAGTT
AATAGTTTGCGCAACGTTGTTGCCATTGCTACAGGCATCGTGGTGTCACGCTCGTCGTTTGGTATGGCTT
CATTCAGCTCCGGTTCCCAACGATCAAGGCGAGTTACATGATCCCCCATGTTGTGAAAAAAAGCGGTTAG
CTCCTTCGGTCCTCCGATCGTTGTCAGAAGTAAGTTGGCCGCAGTGTTATCACTCATGGTTATGGCAGCA
CTGCATAATTCTCTTACTGTCATGCCATCCGTAAGATGCTTTTCTGTGACTGGTGAGTACTCAACCAAGT
CATTCTGAGAATAGTGTATGCGGCGACCGAGTTGCTCTTGCCCGGCGTCAATACGGGATAATACCGCGCC
ACATAGCAGAACTTTAAAAGTGCTCATCATTGGAAAACGTTCTTCGGGGCGAAAACTCTCAAGGATCTTA
CCGCTGTTGAGATCCAGTTCGATGTAACCCACTCGTGCACCCAACTGATCTTCAGCATCTTTTACTTTCA
CCAGCGTTTCTGGGTGAGC
