>Addgene plasmid #81095 | GTU-y | depositor partial sequence | sequence record 154255 | forward tagging primer
GCGGCCGCTCTAGAACTA
