>Addgene plasmid #81095 | GTU-y | depositor partial sequence | sequence record 154256 | reverse tagging primer
CGTTGCTGGCGTTTTTCCAT
