>Addgene plasmid #81095 | GTU-y | depositor partial sequence | sequence record 154257 | TEF promoter A.gossypii
TAGCTTGCCTCGTCCCCGCCGGGTCACCCGGCGAGCGACATGGAGGCCCAGAATACCCTCCTTGACAGTC
TTGACGTGCGCAGCTCAGGGGCATGATGTGACTGTCGCCCGTACATTTAGCCCATACATCCCCATGTATA
ATCATTTGCATCCATACATTTTGATGGCCGCACGGCGCGAAGCAAAAATTACGGCTCCTCGCCTCAGACC
TGCGAGCAGGGAAACGCTCCCCTCACAGACGCGTTGAATTGTCCCCACGCCGCGCCCCTGTAGAGAAATA
TAAAAGGTTAGGATTTGCCACTGAGGTTCTTCTTTCATATACTTCCTTTTAAAATCTTGCTAGGATACAG
TTCTCACATCACATCCGAACATAAACAACC
