>Addgene plasmid #81095 | GTU-y | depositor partial sequence | sequence record 154258 | TEF terminator A.gossypii
GACAATAAAAAGATTCTTGTTTTCAAGAACTTGTCATTTGTATAGTTTTTTTATATTGTAGTTGTTCTAT
TTTAATCAAATGTTAGCGTGATTTATATTTTTTTTCGCCTCGACATCATCTGCCCAGATGCGAAGTTAAG
TGCGCAGAAAGTAATATCATGCGTCAATCGTATGTGAATGCTGGTCGCTATACTGCTGTCGATTCGATAC
TAACGCCG
