>Addgene plasmid #81095 | GTU-y | addgene partial sequence | sequence record 164499 | AmpSeq-F 5'-ctcatgagcggatacatatttgaa-3'
AATTAACCCTCACTAAAGGGGCATGCGCGGCCGCTCTAGAACTATCTGCTTCTAAAGGTGAAGAATTATT
CACTGGTGTTGTCCCAATCTTGGTTGAATTAGATGGTGATGTTAATGGTCACAAATTTTCTGTCTCCGGT
GAAGGTGAAGGTGATGCTACTTACGGTAAATTGACCTTAAAATTTATTTGTACTACTGGTAAATTGCCAG
TTCCATGGCCAACCTTAGTCACTACTTTAGGTTATGGTTTGATGTGTTTTGCTAGATACCCAGATCATAT
GAAACAACATGACTTTTTCAAGTCTGCCATGCCAGAAGGTTATGTTCAAGAAAGAACTATTTTTTTCAAA
GATGACGGTAACTACAAGACCAGAGCTGAAGTCAAGTTTGAAGGTGATACCTTAGTTAATAGAATCGAAT
TAAAAGGTATTGATTTTAAAGAAGATGGTAACATTTTAGGTCACAAATTGGAATACAACTATAACTCTCA
CAATGTTTACATCATGGCTGACAAACAAAAGAATGGTATCAAAGTTAACTTCAAAATTAGACACAACATT
GAAGATGGTTCTGTTCAATTAGCTGACCATTATCAACAAAATACTCCAATTGGTGATGGTCCAGTCTTGT
TACCAGACAACCATTACTTATCCTATCAATCTAAATTATCCAAAGATCCAAACGAAAAGAGAGACCACAT
GGTCTTGAAAGAATTTGTTACTGCTGCTGGTATTACCCATGGTATGGATGAATTGTACAAAGGAATGCTA
GCATTTTAACTCGAGGGCGCGCCACTTCTAAATAAGCGAATTTCTTATGATTTATGATTTTTATTATTAA
ATAAGTTATAAAAAAAATAAGTGTATACAAATTTTAAAGTGACTCTTAGGTTTTAAAACGAAAATTCTTA
TTCTTGAGTAACTCTTTCCTGTAGGTCAGGTTGCTTTCTCAGGTATAGTATGAGGTCGCTCTTATTGACC
ACACCTCTACCGGCAGATCCGCTAGGGA
