>Addgene plasmid #81095 | GTU-y | addgene partial sequence | sequence record 164500 | Tef-promoter-F 5'-GGATACAGTTCTCACATCAC-3'
GTCAACACTAATACCTATAGTGAGAGAGCAGAAACTCATGCCTCACCAGTAGCACAGCGATTATTTCGAT
TAATGGAACTGAAGAAAACCAATTTATGTGCATCAATTGACGTTGATACCACTAAGGAGTTCCTTGAATT
AATTGATAAATTAGGTCCTTATGTATGCTTAATCAAGACTCATATTGATATAATCAATGATTTTTCCTAT
GAATCCACTATTGAACCATTATTAGAACTTTCACGTAAACATCAATTTATGATTTTTGAAGATAGAAAAT
TTGCTGATATTGGTAATACCGTAAAGAAACAATATATTGGTGGAGTTTATAAAATTAGTAGTTGGGCAGA
TATTACCAATGCTCATGGTGTCACTGGGAATGGAGTGGTTGAAGGATTAAAACAGGGAGCTAAAGAAACC
ACCACCAACCAAGAGCCAAGAGGGTTATTGATGTTAGCTGAATTATCATCAGTGGGATCATTAGCATACG
GAGAATATTCTCAAAAAACTGTTGAAATTGCTAAATCCGATAAGGAATTTGTTATTGGATTTATTGCCCA
ACGTGATATGGGTGGCCAAGAAGAAGGATTTGATTGGCTTATTATGACACCTGGAGTTGGATTAGATGAT
AAAGGTGATGGATTAGGACAACAATATAGAACTGTTGATGAAGTTGTTAGCACTGGAACTGATATTATCA
TTGTTGGTAGAGGATTGTTTGGTAAAGGAAGAGATCCAGATATTGAAGGTAAAAGGTATAGAAATGCTGG
TTGGAATGCTTATTTGAAAAAGACTGGCCAATTATAATCAGTACTGACAATAAAAAGATTCTTGTTTTCA
AGAACTTGTCATTTGTATAGTTTTTTTATATTG
